>Addgene plasmid #219683 | CLIPf-KIF5A(1-573) | addgene full sequence | sequence record 444944 | Addgene NGS Result
GACCGAGTTGCTCTTGCCCGGCGTCAATACGGGATAATACCGCGCCACATAGCAGAACTTTAAAAGTGCT
CATCATTGGAAAACGTTCTTCGGGGCGAAAACTCTCAAGGATCTTACCGCTGTTGAGATCCAGTTCGATG
TAACCCACTCGTGCACCCAACTGATCTTCAGCATCTTTTACTTTCACCAGCGTTTCTGGGTGAGCAAAAA
CAGGAAGGCAAAATGCCGCAAAAAAGGGAATAAGGGCGACACGGAAATGTTGAATACTCATACTCTTCCT
TTTTCAATATTATTGAAGCATTTATCAGGGTTATTGTCTCATGAGCGGATACATATTTGAATGTATTTAG
AAAAATAAACAAATAGGGGTTCCGCGCACATTTCCCCGAAAAGTGCCACCTGACGTCGACGGATCGGGAG
ATCTCCCGATCCCCTATGGTGCACTCTCAGTACAATCTGCTCTGATGCCGCATAGTTAAGCCAGTATCTG
CTCCCTGCTTGTGTGTTGGAGGTCGCTGAGTAGTGCGCGAGCAAAATTTAAGCTACAACAAGGCAAGGCT
TGACCGACAATTGCATGAAGAATCTGCTTAGGGTTAGGCGTTTTGCGCTGCTTCGCGATGTACGGGCCAG
ATATACGCGTTGACATTGATTATTGACTAGTTATTAATAGTAATCAATTACGGGGTCATTAGTTCATAGC
CCATATATGGAGTTCCGCGTTACATAACTTACGGTAAATGGCCCGCCTGGCTGACCGCCCAACGACCCCC
GCCCATTGACGTCAATAATGACGTATGTTCCCATAGTAACGCCAATAGGGACTTTCCATTGACGTCAATG
GGTGGAGTATTTACGGTAAACTGCCCACTTGGCAGTACATCAAGTGTATCATATGCCAAGTACGCCCCCT
ATTGACGTCAATGACGGTAAATGGCCCGCCTGGCATTATGCCCAGTACATGACCTTATGGGACTTTCCTA
CTTGGCAGTACATCTACGTATTAGTCATCGCTATTACCATGGTGATGCGGTTTTGGCAGTACATCAATGG
GCGTGGATAGCGGTTTGACTCACGGGGATTTCCAAGTCTCCACCCCATTGACGTCAATGGGAGTTTGTTT
TGGCACCAAAATCAACGGGACTTTCCAAAATGTCGTAACAACTCCGCCCCATTGACGCAAATGGGCGGTA
GGCGTGTACGGTGGGAGGTCTATATAAGCAGAGCTCTCTGGCTAACTAGAGAACCCACTGCTTACTGGCT
TATCGAAATTAATACGACTCACTATAGGGAGACCCAAGCTGGCTAGCGTTTAAACTTAAGCTTGGTACCA
TGGACAAGGACTGCGAGATGAAGCGGACCACACTGGATAGCCCTCTGGGCAAGCTGGAACTGAGCGGCTG
TGAACAGGGCCTGCACCGGATCATCTTTCTCGGCAAGGGAACCTCTGCCGCCGATGCTGTTGAAGTGCCT
GCTCCTGCTGCTGTGCTCGGAGGACCTGAACCTCTGATTCAGGCCACCGCCTGGCTGAACGCCTACTTTC
ATCAGCCCGAGGCCATCGAGGAGTTCCCCGTTCCTGCTCTGCATCACCCCGTGTTCCAGCAAGAAAGCTT
CACCAGACAGGTGCTGTGGAAGCTGCTGAAGGTGGTCAAGTTCGGCGAAGTGATCAGCGAGTCTCACCTG
GCCGCTCTCGTGGGAAATCCAGCTGCTACAGCCGCCGTGAACACAGCCCTGGATGGAAACCCTGTGCCTA
TTCTGATCCCCTGCCACAGAGTGGTGCAGGGCGATTCTGATGTGGGCCCTTATCTTGGAGGCCTGGCCGT
GAAAGAATGGCTGCTGGCCCACGAAGGACACAGACTGGGAAAACCTGGCCTCGGAGGATCCATGGCGGAG
ACTAACAACGAATGCAGCATCAAGGTGCTTTGCCGATTTCGGCCCCTGAACCAGGCCGAGATTCTGCGGG
GGGACAAGTTCATCCCCATTTTCCAAGGGGACGACAGCGTCATTATTGGGGGAAAGCCATATGTCTTTGA
CCGCGTCTTCCCCCCAAACACCACTCAGGAGCAGGTTTACCACGCCTGTGCCATGCAGATCGTCAAAGAC
GTCCTTGCTGGTTACAATGGCACAATCTTCGCTTATGGACAGACATCCTCAGGGAAAACGCATACCATGG
AGGGGAAGCTGCACGACCCTCAGCTGATGGGCATCATTCCCCGGATCGCTCGAGACATCTTCAACCACAT
CTACTCCATGGATGAGAACCTTGAATTCCACATTAAGGTATCTTACTTCGAGATTTACCTGGATAAGATC
CGTGACCTTTTGGATGTGACCAAGACGAACCTGTCCGTGCATGAGGACAAAAACCGGGTGCCGTTTGTCA
AGGGTTGTACCGAACGCTTTGTGTCCAGCCCAGAGGAGATTCTGGATGTGATCGATGAGGGGAAGTCCAA
CCGTCACGTAGCTGTCACCAACATGAACGAGCACAGTTCTCGGAGCCACAGCATCTTCCTCATCAACATC
AAGCAGGAGAACGTAGAGACCGAGCAGAAGCTCAGCGGGAAGCTGTACCTCGTGGATCTGGCCGGAAGCG
AGAAGGTCAGCAAGACAGGGGCAGAGGGAGCCGTTCTGGACGAGGCAAAGAATATCAACAAGTCGCTGTC
GGCCCTGGGGAACGTGATCTCTGCACTGGCAGAGGGCACCAAAAGCTACGTGCCGTACCGCGACAGCAAA
ATGACGAGGATTCTCCAGGACTCTCTGGGAGGGAACTGCAGGACTACCATGTTCATCTGCTGCTCGCCGT
CCAGCTACAATGACGCAGAGACCAAGTCCACGCTCATGTTTGGACAGCGGGCGAAGACCATCAAGAACAC
TGCCTCAGTGAATCTGGAGCTGACTGCTGAGCAGTGGAAGAAGAAGTATGAGAAGGAGAAGGAGAAGACC
AAGGCCCAGAAGGAGACAATTGCGAAGCTAGAGGCTGAGCTTAGCCGGTGGCGCAATGGAGAGAATGTGC
CTGAGACTGAGCGCCTGGCTGGAGAGGACTCAGCTCTGGGAGCTGAGCTCTGCGAGGAGACCCCTGTGAA
TGACAACTCATCCATTGTGGTACGCATCGCACCTGAGGAAAGGCAGAAATATGAGGAAGAGATCCGCCGT
CTCTACAAGCAGCTTGATGACAAGGATGATGAGATCAACCAGCAGAGCCAGCTCATTGAGAAGCTGAAGC
AGCAGATGCTGGACCAGGAAGAGCTGCTCGTGTCCACTCGGGGAGACAACGAGAAGGTCCAGCGGGAGCT
TAGCCACCTGCAGTCCGAGAACGATGCTGCGAAGGACGAGGTGAAGGAAGTGCTGCAGGCCCTAGAGGAG
CTGGCGGTCAACTACGACCAGAAGTCCCAGGAGGTGGAGGAGAAGAGCCAGCAGAACCAGCTGCTGGTGG
ACGAGCTGTCCCAGAAAGTGGCCACCATGCTGTCCCTGGAGTCCGAGCTACAGCGGCTCCAGGAGGTCAG
TGGACACCAGCGAAAGCGGATCGCTGAGGTGCTGAATGGGCTGATGAGGGACCTGAGTGAGTTCAGTGTC
ATCGTGGGCAACGGCGAGATTAAGCTGCCCTCGAGTCTAGAGGGCCCGTTTAAACCCGCTGATCAGCCTC
GACTGTGCCTTCTAGTTGCCAGCCATCTGTTGTTTGCCCCTCCCCCGTGCCTTCCTTGACCCTGGAAGGT
GCCACTCCCACTGTCCTTTCCTAATAAAATGAGGAAATTGCATCGCATTGTCTGAGTAGGTGTCATTCTA
TTCTGGGGGGTGGGGTGGGGCAGGACAGCAAGGGGGAGGATTGGGAAGACAATAGCAGGCATGCTGGGGA
TGCGGTGGGCTCTATGGCTTCTGAGGCGGAAAGAACCAGCTGGGGCTCTAGGGGGTATCCCC
[124 nt withheld, positions 3913-4036]
C
[91 nt withheld, positions 4038-4128]
A
[49 nt withheld, positions 4130-4178]
CCTTTGACGTTGGAGTCCACGTTCTTT
[37 nt withheld, positions 4206-4242]
ACCCTATCTCGGTCTATTCTTTTGATTTATAAGGGATTTTGCCGATTTCGGCCTATTGGTTAAAAAATGA
GCTGATTTAACAAAAATTTAACGCGAATTAATTCTGTGGAATGTGTGTCAGTTAGGGTGTGGAAAGTCCC
CAGGCTCCCCAGCAGGCAGAAGTATGCAAAGCATGCATCTCAATTAGTCAGCAACCAGGTGTGGAAAGTC
CCCAGGCTCCCCAGCAGGCAGAAGTATGCAAAGCATGCATCTCAATTAGTCAGCAACCATAGTCCCGCCC
CTAACTCCGCCCATCCCGCCCCTAACTCCGCCCAGTTCCGCCCATTCTCCGCCCCATGGCTGACTAATTT
TTTTTATTTATGCAGAGGCCGAGGCCGCCTCTGCCTCTGAGCTATTCCAGAAGTAGTGAGGAGGCTTTTT
TGGAGGCCTAGGCTTTTGCAAAAAGCTCCCGGGAGCTTGTATATCCATTTTCGGATCTGATCAAGAGACA
GGATGAGGATCGTTTCGCATGATTGAACAAGATGGATTGCACGCAGGTTCTCCGGCCGCTTGGGTGGAGA
GGCTATTCGGCTATGACTGGGCACAACAGACAATCGGCTGCTCTGATGCCGCCGTGTTCCGGCTGTCAGC
GCAGGGGCGCCCGGTTCTTTTTGTCAAGACCGACCTGTCCGGTGCCCTGAATGAACTGCAGGACGAGGCA
GCGCGGCTATCGTGGCTGGCCACGACGGGCGTTCCTTGCGCAGCTGTGCTCGACGTTGTCACTGAAGCGG
GAAGGGACTGGCTGCTATTGTGCGAAGTGCCGGGGCAGGATCTCCTGTCATCTCACCTTGCTCCTGCCGA
GAAAGTATCCATCATGGCTGATGCAATGCGGCGGCTGCATACGCTTGATCCGGCTACCTGCCCATTCGAC
CACCAAGCGAAACATCGCATCGAGCGAGCACGTACTCGGATGGAAGCCGGTCTTGTCGATCAGGATGATC
TGGACGAAGAGCATCAGGGGCTCGCGCCAGCCGAACTGTTCGCCAGGCTCAAGGCGCGCATGCCCGACGG
CGAGGATCTCGTCGTGACCCATGGCGATGCCTGCTTGCCGAATATCATGGTGGAAAATGGCCGCTTTTCT
GGATTCATCGACTGTGGCCGGCTGGGTGTGGCGGACCGCTATCAGGACATAGCGTTGGCTACCCGTGATA
TTGCTGAAGAGCTTGGCGGCGAATGGGCTGACCGCTTCCTCGTGCTTTACGGTATCGCCGCTCCCGATTC
GCAGCGCATCGCCTTCTATCGCCTTCTTGACGAGTTCTTCTGAGCGGGACTCTGGGGTTCGAAATGACCG
ACCAAGCGACGCCCAACCTGCCATCACGAGATTTCGATTCCACCGCCGCCTTCTATGAAAGGTTGGGCTT
CGGAATCGTTTTCCGGGACGCCGGCTGGATGATCCTCCAGCGCGGGGATCTCATGCTGGAGTTCTTCGCC
CACCCCAACTTGTTTATTGCAGCTTATAATGGTTACAAATAAAGCAATAGCATCACAAATTTCACAAATA
AAGCATTTTTTTCACTGCATTCTAGTTGTGGTTTGTCCAAACTCATCAATGTATCTTATCATGTCTGTAT
ACCGTCGACCTCTAGCTAGAGCTTGGCGTAATCATGGTCATAGCTGTTTCCTGTGTGAAATTGTTATCCG
CTCACAATTCCACACAACATACGAGCCGGAAGCATAAAGTGTAAAGCCTGGGGTGCCTAATGAGTGAGCT
AACTCACATTAATTGCGTTGCGCTCACTGCCCGCTTTCCAGTCGGGAAACCTGTCGTGCCAGCTGCATTA
ATGAATCGGCCAACGCGCGGGGAGAGGCGGTTTGCGTATTGGGCGCTCTTCCGCTTCCTCGCTCACTGAC
TCGCTGCGCTCGGTCGTTCGGCTGCGGCGAGCGGTATCAGCTCACTCAAAGGCGGTAATACGGTTATCCA
CAGAATCAGGGGATAACGCAGGAAAGAACATGTGAGCAAAAGGCCAGCAAAAGGCCAGGAACCGTAAAAA
GGCCGCGTTGCTGGCGTTTTTCCATAGGCTCCGCCCCCCTGACGAGCATCACAAAAATCGACGCTCAAGT
CAGAGGTGGCGAAACCCGACAGGACTATAAAGATACCAGGCGTTTCCCCCTGGAAGCTCCCTCGTGCGCT
CTCCTGTTCCGACCCTGCCGCTTACCGGATACCTGTCCGCCTTTCTCCCTTCGGGAAGCGTGGCGCTTTC
TCATAGCTCACGCTGTAGGTATCTCAGTTCGGTGTAGGTCGTTCGCTCCAAGCTGGGCTGTGTGCACGAA
CCCCCCGTTCAGCCCGACCGCTGCGCCTTATCCGGTAACTATCGTCTTGAGTCCAACCCGGTAAGACACG
ACTTATCGCCACTGGCAGCAGCCACTGGTAACAGGATTAGCAGAGCGAGGTATGTAGGCGGTGCTACAGA
GTTCTTGAAGTGGTGGCCTAACTACGGCTACACTAGAAGAACAGTATTTGGTATCTGCGCTCTGCTGAAG
CCAGTTACCTTCGGAAAAAGAGTTGGTAGCTCTTGATCCGGCAAACAAACCACCGCTGGTAGCGGTGGTT
TTTTTGTTTGCAAGCAGCAGATTACGCGCAGAAAAAAAGGATCTCAAGAAGATCCTTTGATCTTTTCTAC
GGGGTCTGACGCTCAGTGGAACGAAAACTCACGTTAAGGGATTTTGGTCATGAGATTATCAAAAAGGATC
TTCACCTAGATCCTTTTAAATTAAAAATGAAGTTTTAAATCAATCTAAAGTATATATGAGTAAACTTGGT
CTGACAGTTACCAATGCTTAATCAGTGAGGCACCTATCTCAGCGATCTGTCTATTTCGTTCATCCATAGT
TGCCTGACTCCCCGTCGTGTAGATAACTACGATACGGGAGGGCTTACCATCTGGCCCCAGTGCTGCAATG
ATACCGCGAGACCCACGCTCACCGGCTCCAGATTTATCAGCAATAAACCAGCCAGCCGGAAGGGCCGAGC
GCAGAAGTGGTCCTGCAACTTTATCCGCCTCCATCCAGTCTATTAATTGTTGCCGGGAAGCTAGAGTAAG
TAGTTCGCCAGTTAATAGTTTGCGCAACGTTGTTGCCATTGCTACAGGCATCGTGGTGTCACGCTCGTCG
TTTGGTATGGCTTCATTCAGCTCCGGTTCCCAACGATCAAGGCGAGTTACATGATCCCCCATGTTGTGCA
AAAAAGCGGTTAGCTCCTTCGGTCCTCCGATCGTTGTCAGAAGTAAGTTGGCCGCAGTGTTATCACTCAT
GGTTATGGCAGCACTGCATAATTCTCTTACTGTCATGCCATCCGTAAGATGCTTTTCTGTGACTGGTGAG
TACTCAACCAAGTCATTCTGAGAATAGTGTATGCGGC
Features (pLannotate 1.2.2; 21 found; start..end, strand, type, name):
    272..376     -  promoter       AmpR promoter: bla
    435..487     -  misc_feature   bom (fragment): basis of mobility region from pBR322
    642..1021    +  enhancer       CMV enhancer: human cytomegalovirus immediate early enhancer
   1022..1225    +  promoter       CMV promoter: human cytomegalovirus (CMV) immediate early promoter
   1221..1254    +  LTR            5' LTR (truncated) (fragment): truncated 5' long terminal repeat (LTR) from HIV-1
   1270..1288    +  promoter       T7 promoter: promoter for bacteriophage T7 RNA polymerase
   1330..1881    +  CDS            MGMT (fragment): MGMT_HUMAN - Experimental evidence at protein level: Swiss-Prot protein existence level 1. Involved in the cellular defense against the biological effects of O6-methylguanine (O6-MeG) and O4-methylthymine (O4-MeT) in DNA. Repairs the methylated nucleobase in DNA by stoichiometrically transferring the methyl group to a cysteine residue in the enzyme. This is a suicide reaction: the enzyme is irreversibly inactivated. From Homo sapiens (Human).
   1882..3615    +  CDS            Kif5a (fragment): KIF5A_MOUSE - Also known as Kiaa4086, Kif5, Nkhc1. Experimental evidence at protein level: Swiss-Prot protein existence level 1. Microtubule-dependent motor required for slow axonal transport of neurofilament proteins (NFH, NFM and NFL) (PubMed:12682084). Can induce formation of neurite-like membrane protrusions in non-neuronal cells in a ZFYVE27-dependent manner. The ZFYVE27-KIF5A complex contributes to the vesicular transport of VAPA, VAPB, SURF4, RAB11A, RAB11B and RTN3 proteins in neurons (PubMed:21976701). Required for anterograde axonal transportation of MAPK8IP3/JIP3 which is essential
   3643..3867    +  polyA_signal   bGH poly(A) signal: bovine growth hormone polyadenylation signal
   3871..3892    +  promoter       SV40 promoter (fragment): SV40 enhancer and early promoter
   3913..4341    +  rep_origin     f1 ori (sequence partly withheld): f1 bacteriophage origin of replication; arrow indicates direction of (+) strand synthesis
   4355..4684    +  promoter       SV40 promoter: SV40 enhancer and early promoter
   4751..5545    +  CDS            NeoR/KanR: aminoglycoside phosphotransferase from Tn5; aph(3')-II (or nptII); confers resistance to neomycin, kanamycin, and G418 (Geneticin®)
   5566..5724    +  CDS            ble (fragment): BLE_KLEPN - Experimental evidence at protein level: Swiss-Prot protein existence level 1. Binding protein with a strong affinity to the bleomycin family of antibiotics. Binds to CL990; an antimitotic-antibiotic compound. From Klebsiella pneumoniae.
   5719..5840    +  polyA_signal   SV40 poly(A) signal: SV40 polyadenylation signal
   5913..5929    -  protein_bind   lac operator: The lac repressor binds to the lac operator to inhibit transcription in E. coli. This inhibition can be relieved by adding lactose or isopropyl-β-D-thiogalactopyranoside (IPTG). lac repressor encoded by lacI
   5937..5967    -  promoter       lac promoter: promoter for the E. coli lac operon
   5982..6003    -  protein_bind   CAP binding site: CAP binding activates transcription in the presence of cAMP. E. coli catabolite activator protein
   6016..6108    -  CDS            lacI (fragment): lac repressor; lacI; The lac repressor binds to the lac operator to inhibit transcription in E. coli. This inhibition can be relieved by adding lactose or isopropyl-β-D-thiogalactopyranoside (IPTG).
   6291..6879    -  rep_origin     ori: high-copy-number ColE1/pMB1/pBR322/pUC origin of replication
   7050..271     -  CDS            AmpR (across the origin): β-lactamase; bla; confers resistance to ampicillin, carbenicillin, and related antibiotics
