[The description below was written by a language model from this plasmid's Addgene catalogue record and pLannotate feature annotations shown in this document.]
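Description:
CLIPf-KIF5A(1-573) is a mammalian expression plasmid built on pCLAP, a pcDNA3.1-derived backbone, and totals about 7.6 kb in the sequenced record. It is propagated in E. coli as a high-copy plasmid through a ColE1/pUC-type origin with ampicillin selection (β-lactamase), and it also carries an f1 phage origin. For selection in mammalian cells, an SV40 enhancer/early promoter drives the Tn5 neomycin phosphotransferase gene, followed by an SV40 polyadenylation signal, giving G418 resistance. The annotation also picks up short fragments typical of this backbone family (lac promoter/operator remnants, a partial ble sequence, a bom fragment and a brief match to an HIV-1 LTR just after the CMV promoter). These appear to be vestigial rather than functional parts.

The expression cassette uses the human CMV immediate-early enhancer and promoter, with a T7 promoter immediately downstream that could allow in vitro transcription, and terminates in the bovine growth hormone polyadenylation signal. The open reading frame begins with the CLIPf tag, which the automated annotation labels as a fragment of human MGMT. This is because CLIP-tag is an engineered O6-alkylguanine-DNA alkyltransferase derivative that covalently self-labels with benzylcytosine-linked substrates such as fluorophores. It is fused directly to the N terminus of mouse KIF5A residues 1–573, a truncation of the kinesin-1 heavy chain that keeps the N-terminal portion of the protein, including the motor domain, and lacks the C-terminal remainder. The stated purpose is mammalian expression of this fusion. The associated publication concerns the flexibility and conformation of kinesin-1, so the construct likely serves as a site-specifically labelable truncated motor for such studies, although the record does not detail the assays.
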