Addgene plasmid #219683: CLIPf-KIF5A(1-573)
Purpose: Mammalian expression of CLIPf-KIF5A(1-573)
Depositing lab: Alison Twelvetrees. Depositing organization: University of Sheffield. Publication: Kinesin-1 is highly flexible and adopts an open conformation in the absence of cargo. Smith ER, Turner ED, Abdelhamid MAS, Craggs TD, Twelvetrees AE. iScience. 2026 Feb 2;29(3):114875. doi: 10.1016/j.isci.2026.114875. eCollection 2026 Mar 20. PubMed 41732280.
Backbone
  Vector backbone: pCLAP (pCDNA3.1)
  Backbone size w/o insert (bp): 5368
  Vector type: Mammalian Expression
  Selectable markers: Neomycin (select with G418)
Growth in bacteria
  Bacterial resistance: Ampicillin, 100 μg/mL
  Growth temperature: 37°C
  Growth strain: DH5alpha
  Copy number: High Copy
Gene/Insert
  Gene/Insert name: KIF5A
  Species: M. musculus (mouse)
  Insert size (bp): 2271
  Mutation: 1-573
  Entrez Gene: Kif5a (a.k.a. D10Bwg0738e, Khc, Kif5, Kns, mKIAA4086)
  Promoter: CMV & T7
  Tag / fusion protein: CLIPf (N terminal on insert)
  Cloning method: Ligation Independent Cloning
  Sequencing primers: 5′ CMV; 3′ BGHrev
Terms and licenses: Academic/Nonprofit Terms; Industry Terms: Not Available to Industry
Depositor comments: Please visit https://doi.org/10.1101/2024.12.20.629623 for bioRxiv preprint.
How to cite: CLIPf-KIF5A(1-573) was a gift from Alison Twelvetrees (Addgene plasmid # 219683 ; http://n2t.net/addgene:219683 ; RRID:Addgene_219683)
